>Addgene plasmid #82198 | pDONR223_CD40_WT | addgene full sequence | sequence record 164266 | Addgene NGS result 5'--3'
GGCAGTTCCCTACTCTCGCGTTAACGCTAGCATGGATGTTTTCCCAGTCACGACGTTGTAAAACGACGGC
CAGTCTTAAGCTCGGGCCCCAAATAATGATTTTATTTTGACTGATAGTGACCTGTTCGTTGCAACAAATT
GATGAGCAATGCTTTTTTATAATGCCAACTTTGTACAAAAAAGGTGGCATGGTTCGTCTGCCTCTGCAGT
GCGTCCTCTGGGGCTGCTTGCTGACCGCTGTCCATCCAGAACCACCCACTGCATGCAGAGAAAAACAGTA
CCTAATAAACAGTCAGTGCTGTTCTTTGTGCCAGCCAGGACAGAAACTGGTGAGTGACTGCACAGAGTTC
ACTGAAACGGAATGCCTTCCTTGCGGTGAAAGCGAATTCCTAGACACCTGGAACAGAGAGACACACTGCC
ACCAGCACAAATACTGCGACCCCAACCTAGGGCTTCGGGTCCAGCAGAAGGGCACCTCAGAAACAGACAC
CATCTGCACCTGTGAAGAAGGCTGGCACTGTACGAGTGAGGCCTGTGAGAGCTGTGTCCTGCACCGCTCA
TGCTCGCCCGGCTTTGGGGTCAAGCAGATTGCTACAGGGGTTTCTGATACCATCTGCGAGCCCTGCCCAG
TCGGCTTCTTCTCCAATGTGTCATCTGCTTTCGAAAAATGTCACCCTTGGACAAGCTGTGAGACCAAAGA
CCTGGTTGTGCAACAGGCAGGCACAAACAAGACTGATGTTGTCTGTGGTCCCCAGGATCGGCTGAGAGCC
CTGGTGGTGATCCCCATCATCTTCGGGATCCTGTTTGCCATCCTCTTGGTGCTGGTCTTTATCAAAAAGG
TGGCCAAGAAGCCAACCAATAAGGCCCCCCACCCCAAGCAGGAACCCCAGGAGATCAATTTTCCCGACGA
TCTTCCTGGCTCCAACACTGCTGCTCCAGTGCAGGAGACTTTACATGGATGCCAACCGGTCACCCAGGAG
GATGGCAAAGAGAGTCGCATCTCAGTGCAGGAGAGACAGTGCCCAACTTTCTTGTACAAAGTTGGCATTA
TAAGAAAGCATTGCTTATCAATTTGTTGCAACGAACAGGTCACTATCAGTCAAAATAAAATCATTATTTG
CCATCCAGCTGATATCCCCTATAGTGAGTCGTATTACATGGTCATAGCTGTTTCCTGGCAGCTCTGGCCC
GTGTCTCAAAATCTCTGATGTTACATTGCACAAGATAAAAATATATCATCATGCCTCCTCTAGACCAGCC
AGGACAGAAATGCCTCGACTTCGCTGCTACCCAAGGTTGCCGGGTGACGCACACCGTGGAAACGGATGAA
GGCACGAACCCAGTGGACATAAGCCTGTTCGGTTCGTAAGCTGTAATGCAAGTAGCGTATGCGCTCACGC
AACTGGTCCAGAACCTTGACCGAACGCAGCGGTGGTAACGGCGCAGTGGCGGTTTTCATGGCTTGTTATG
ACTGTTTTTTTGGGGTACAGTCTATGCCTCGGGCATCCAAGCAGCAAGCGCGTTACGCCGTGGGTCGATG
TTTGATGTTATGGAGCAGCAACGATGTTACGCAGCAGGGCAGTCGCCCTAAAACAAAGTTAAACATTATG
AGGGAAGCGGTGATCGCCGAAGTATCGACTCAACTATCAGAGGTAGTTGGCGTCATCGAGCGCCATCTCG
AACCGACGTTGCTGGCCGTACATTTGTACGGCTCCGCAGTGGATGGCGGCCTGAAGCCACACAGTGATAT
TGATTTGCTGGTTACGGTGACCGTAAGGCTTGATGAAACAACGCGGCGAGCTTTGATCAACGACCTTTTG
GAAACTTCGGCTTCCCCTGGAGAGAGCGAGATTCTCCGCGCTGTAGAAGTCACCATTGTTGTGCACGACG
ACATCATTCCGTGGCGTTATCCAGCTAAGCGCGAACTGCAATTTGGAGAATGGCAGCGCAATGACATTCT
TGCAGGTATCTTCGAGCCAGCCACGATCGACATTGATCTGGCTATCTTGCTGACAAAAGCAAGAGAACAT
AGCGTTGCCTTGGTAGGTCCAGCGGCGGAGGAACTCTTTGATCCGGTTCCTGAACAGGATCTATTTGAGG
CGCTAAATGAAACCTTAACGCTATGGAACTCGCCGCCCGACTGGGCTGGCGATGAGCGAAATGTAGTGCT
TACGTTGTCCCGCATTTGGTACAGCGCAGTAACCGGCAAAATCGCGCCGAAGGATGTCGCTGCCGACTGG
GCAATGGAGCGCCTGCCGGCCCAGTATCAGCCCGTCATACTTGAAGCTAGACAGGCTTATCTTGGACAAG
AAGAAGATCGCTTGGCCTCGCGCGCAGATCAGTTGGAAGAATTTGTCCACTACGTGAAAGGCGAGATCAC
CAAGGTAGTCGGCAAATAACCCTCGAGCCACCCATGACCAAAATCCCTTAACGTGAGTTACGCGTCGTTC
CACTGAGCGTCAGACCCCGTAGAAAAGATCAAAGGATCTTCTTGAGATCCTTTTTTTCTGCGCGTAATCT
GCTGCTTGCAAACAAAAAAACCACCGCTACCAGCGGTGGTTTGTTTGCCGGATCAAGAGCTACCAACTCT
TTTTCCGAAGGTAACTGGCTTCAGCAGAGCGCAGATACCAAATACTGTTCTTCTAGTGTAGCCGTAGTTA
GGCCACCACTTCAAGAACTCTGTAGCACCGCCTACATACCTCGCTCTGCTAATCCTGTTACCAGTGGCTG
CTGCCAGTGGCGATAAGTCGTGTCTTACCGGGTTGGACTCAAGACGATAGTTACCGGATAAGGCGCAGCG
GTCGGGCTGAACGGGGGGTTCGTGCACACAGCCCAGCTTGGAGCGAACGACCTACACCGAACTGAGATAC
CTACAGCGTGAGCTATGAGAAAGCGCCACGCTTCCCGAAGGGAGAAAGGCGGACAGGTATCCGGTAAGCG
GCAGGGTCGGAACAGGAGAGCGCACGAGGGAGCTTCCAGGGGGAAACGCCTGGTATCTTTATAGTCCTGT
CGGGTTTCGCCACCTCTGACTTGAGCGTCGATTTTTGTGATGCTCGTCAGGGGGGCGGAGCCTATGGAAA
AACGCCAGCAACGCGGCCTTTTTACGGTTCCTGGCCTTTTGCTGGCCTTTTGCTCACATGTTCTTTCCTG
CGTTATCCCCTGATTCTGTGGATAACCGTATTACCGCCTTTGAGTGAGCTGATACCGCTCGCCGCAGCCG
AACGACCGAGCGCAGCGAGTCAGTGAGCGAGGAAGCGGAAGAGCGCCCAATACGCAAACCGCCTCTCCCC
GCGCGTTGGCCGATTCATTAATGCAGCTGGCACGACAGGTTTCCCGACTGGAAAGCGGGCAGTGAGCGCA
ACGCAATTAATACGCGTACCGCTAGCCAGGAAGAGTTTGTAGAAACGCAAAAAGGCCATCCGTCAGGATG
GCCTTCTGCTTAGTTTGATGCCTGGCAGTTTATGGCGGGCGTCCTGCCCGCCACCCTCCGGGCCGTTGCT
TCACAACGTTCAAATCCGCTCCCGGCGGATTTGTCCTACTCAGGAGAGCGTTCACCGACAAACAACAGAT
AAAACGAAAGGCCCAGTCTTCCGACTGAGCCTTTCGTTTTATTTGATGCCT
Features (pLannotate 1.2.2; 12 found; start..end, strand, type, name):
     38..74      -  CDS            lacZα (fragment): LacZα fragment of β-galactosidase; lacZ fragment
     90..183     +  protein_bind   attL1 (fragment): mutant version of attL; recombination site for the Gateway® LR reaction LR Clonase™
    189..1019    +  CDS            CD40: TNR5_HUMAN - Also known as TNFRSF5. Experimental evidence at protein level: Swiss-Prot protein existence level 1. Receptor for TNFSF5/CD40LG (PubMed:31331973). Transduces TRAF6- and MAP3K8-mediated signals that activate ERK in macrophages and B cells, leading to induction of immunoglobulin secretion (By similarity). From Homo sapiens (Human).
   1022..1120    -  protein_bind   attL2: mutant version of attL; recombination site for the Gateway® LR reaction LR Clonase™
   1138..1156    -  promoter       T7 promoter: promoter for bacteriophage T7 RNA polymerase
   1346..1369    +  promoter       Pc promoter (fragment): intI1 (promoter lies within the coding sequence); class 1 integron promoter
   1545..1601    +  CDS            GmR (fragment): gentamycin acetyltransferase; aacC1; confers resistance to gentamycin
   1608..2399    +  CDS            SmR: aminoglycoside adenylyltransferase (Murphy, 1985); aadA; confers resistance to spectinomycin and streptomycin
   2492..3080    +  rep_origin     ori: high-copy-number ColE1/pMB1/pBR322/pUC origin of replication
   3263..3355    +  CDS            lacI (fragment): lac repressor; lacI; The lac repressor binds to the lac operator to inhibit transcription in E. coli. This inhibition can be relieved by adding lactose or isopropyl-β-D-thiogalactopyranoside (IPTG).
   3410..3437    -  terminator     rrnB T2 terminator: transcription terminator T2 from the E. coli rrnB gene
   3569..3612    +  terminator     rrnB T1 terminator: Escherichia coli rrnB; transcription terminator T1 from the E. coli rrnB gene
