[The description below was written by a language model from this plasmid's Addgene catalogue record and pLannotate feature annotations shown in this document.]
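Description:
pDONR223_CD40_WT is a Gateway entry clone built on the Invitrogen pDONR223 backbone and carrying the wild-type human CD40 open reading frame (also known as TNFRSF5). It belongs to the Target Accelerator Plasmid Collection, a set of cancer-gene and variant clones. The sequenced plasmid is about 3.6 kb and is propagated in E. coli from a high-copy ColE1/pUC-type origin. Selection is with spectinomycin, conferred by the aadA aminoglycoside adenylyltransferase gene (SmR). This gene lies downstream of a class 1 integron Pc promoter fragment and a short remnant of a gentamicin resistance gene. Small lacZα and lacI fragments and the rrnB T1 and T2 terminators are backbone remnants. The terminators help insulate the cloning region from read-through transcription.

The CD40 coding sequence encodes the receptor for CD40 ligand, which signals through TRAF-dependent pathways in B cells and macrophages. It sits between attL1 and attL2, the recombination sites used in the Gateway LR reaction. The record lists no promoter for the insert, so the clone is not itself an expression construct. A T7 promoter just outside attL2 points back toward the insert on the opposite strand from the ORF. The depositor describes the ORF as "open", meaning no stop codon immediately follows the insert, so transfer into a suitable destination vector allows in-frame C-terminal fusions to tags or reporters. The clone mainly serves as a sequence-verified source for shuttling wild-type CD40 into expression vectors. There it can act as the reference allele alongside variant clones in functional and morphological profiling studies.
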