Addgene plasmid #82198: pDONR223_CD40_WT
Purpose: Gateway Donor vector containing CD40 , part of the Target Accelerator Plasmid Collection.
Depositing lab: Jesse Boehm & William Hahn & David Root. Depositing organization: Broad Institute. Publication: Systematic Functional Interrogation of Rare Cancer Variants Identifies Oncogenic Alleles. Kim E, Ilic N, Shrestha Y, Zou L, Kamburov A, Zhu C, Yang X, Lubonja R, Tran N, Nguyen C, Lawrence MS, Piccioni F, Bagul M, Doench JG, Chouinard CR, Wu X, Hogstrom L, Natoli T, Tamayo P, Horn H, Corsello SM, Lage K, Root DE, Subramanian A, Golub TR, Getz G, Boehm JS, Hahn WC. Cancer Discov. 2016 Jul;6(7):714-26. doi: 10.1158/2159-8290.CD-16-0160. Epub 2016 May 4. PubMed 27147599.
Backbone
  Vector backbone: pDONR223
  Backbone manufacturer: Invitrogen
  Backbone size w/o insert (bp): 2790
  Vector type: Gateway Entry vector
Growth in bacteria
  Bacterial resistance: Spectinomycin, 50 μg/mL
  Growth temperature: 37°C
  Growth strain: DH5alpha
  Copy number: High Copy
Gene/Insert
  Gene/Insert name: CD40
  Species: H. sapiens (human)
  Mutation: WT
  GenBank ID: NM_001250.5
  Entrez Gene: CD40 (a.k.a. Bp50, CDW40, TNFRSF5, p50)
  Promoter: None
  Cloning method: Gateway Cloning
  Sequencing primers: 5′ M13pUC-fwd; 3′ M13-Rev
Terms and licenses: Academic/Nonprofit Terms; Industry Terms: Not Available to Industry
Depositor comments: Open state: NO stop codon immediately follows insert. Supporting reference: Systematic morphological profiling of human gene and allele function via Cell Painting. Rohban MH, et al. Elife. 2017, Mar 18;6. pii: e24060. PubMed PMID 28315521
How to cite: pDONR223_CD40_WT was a gift from Jesse Boehm & William Hahn & David Root (Addgene plasmid # 82198 ; http://n2t.net/addgene:82198 ; RRID:Addgene_82198)
