>Addgene plasmid #82198 | pDONR223_CD40_WT | depositor partial sequence | sequence record 155569 | Insert sequence
ATGGTTCGTCTGCCTCTGCAGTGCGTCCTCTGGGGCTGCTTGCTGACCGCTGTCCATCCAGAACCACCCA
CTGCATGCAGAGAAAAACAGTACCTAATAAACAGTCAGTGCTGTTCTTTGTGCCAGCCAGGACAGAAACT
GGTGAGTGACTGCACAGAGTTCACTGAAACGGAATGCCTTCCTTGCGGTGAAAGCGAATTCCTAGACACC
TGGAACAGAGAGACACACTGCCACCAGCACAAATACTGCGACCCCAACCTAGGGCTTCGGGTCCAGCAGA
AGGGCACCTCAGAAACAGACACCATCTGCACCTGTGAAGAAGGCTGGCACTGTACGAGTGAGGCCTGTGA
GAGCTGTGTCCTGCACCGCTCATGCTCGCCCGGCTTTGGGGTCAAGCAGATTGCTACAGGGGTTTCTGAT
ACCATCTGCGAGCCCTGCCCAGTCGGCTTCTTCTCCAATGTGTCATCTGCTTTCGAAAAATGTCACCCTT
GGACAAGCTGTGAGACCAAAGACCTGGTTGTGCAACAGGCAGGCACAAACAAGACTGATGTTGTCTGTGG
TCCCCAGGATCGGCTGAGAGCCCTGGTGGTGATCCCCATCATCTTCGGGATCCTGTTTGCCATCCTCTTG
GTGCTGGTCTTTATCAAAAAGGTGGCCAAGAAGCCAACCAATAAGGCCCCCCACCCCAAGCAGGAACCCC
AGGAGATCAATTTTCCCGACGATCTTCCTGGCTCCAACACTGCTGCTCCAGTGCAGGAGACTTTACATGG
ATGCCAACCGGTCACCCAGGAGGATGGCAAAGAGAGTCGCATCTCAGTGCAGGAGAGACAG
